Addgene plasmid #239387: pXYB033
Purpose: Super folding Green Fluorescence Protein (sfGFP)
Depositing lab: Xiaohan Yang. Depositing organization: Oak Ridge National Laboratory. Publication: A split ribozyme system for in vivo plant RNA imaging and genetic engineering. Liu Y, Rajput R, Islam MT, Valle ID, Yao T, Agrawal R, Boone BA, Eckert CA, Abraham PE, Chen JG, Tuskan GA, Yang X. Plant Biotechnol J. 2025 May;23(5):1640-1649. doi: 10.1111/pbi.14612. Epub 2025 Feb 7. PubMed 39919021.
Backbone
  Vector backbone: pCAMBIA1305.1
  Vector type: Plant Expression, Synthetic Biology
Growth in bacteria
  Bacterial resistance: Kanamycin, 50 μg/mL
  Growth temperature: 37°C
  Growth strain: DH5alpha
  Copy number: Unknown
Gene/Insert
  Gene/Insert name: Superfolder GFP
  Entrez Gene: gfp (a.k.a. pCmGFP_001)
  Promoter: 35S
  Cloning method: Gibson Cloning
  Sequencing primers: 5′ TCAAATCAAGATTAAAGTTAATTAAATGAGCAAAGGAGAAGAAC
Terms and licenses: Academic/Nonprofit Terms; Industry Terms: Not Available to Industry
How to cite: pXYB033 was a gift from Xiaohan Yang (Addgene plasmid # 239387 ; http://n2t.net/addgene:239387 ; RRID:Addgene_239387)
