[The description below was written by a language model from this plasmid's Addgene catalogue record and pLannotate feature annotations shown in this document.]
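Description:
pXYB033 is a plant binary vector built on the pCAMBIA1305.1 backbone for Agrobacterium-mediated delivery of a superfolder GFP (sfGFP) expression cassette. Outside the T-DNA it carries the usual pCAMBIA maintenance functions. A ColE1/pMB1-type origin with the pBR322 bom site supports replication in E. coli. The pVS1 oriV, RepA and StaA elements provide replication and stable inheritance in Agrobacterium. A bacterial aphA-3 kanamycin resistance gene matches the kanamycin selection listed in the catalogue entry.

Three plant expression units lie between the nopaline-type left and right T-DNA border repeats. The payload is the sfGFP coding sequence, a rapidly maturing, constitutively fluorescent Aequorea victoria derivative. It is driven by a CaMV 35S promoter and terminated by the Arabidopsis HSP18.2 terminator, and was inserted by Gibson assembly. A second CaMV 35S promoter drives GUSPlus, a codon-optimised Staphylococcus β-glucuronidase with a catalase intron that restricts expression to plant cells. GUSPlus carries a C-terminal His tag and ends in the NOS terminator. Next to the left border, an enhanced (duplicated-enhancer) 35S promoter drives an NeoR/KanR (nptII) coding sequence followed by the CaMV poly(A) signal. The plant selectable marker annotated in this sequence is therefore nptII, conferring kanamycin/G418-type resistance. Remnants of the lacZα/MCS region and lac regulatory elements from the parental cloning site are also present.

The record gives the purpose only as sfGFP expression. The associated publication concerns a split ribozyme system for plant RNA imaging and engineering, so the plasmid may serve as an intact, constitutively expressed sfGFP reference, although the record does not state this role.
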