Features (pLannotate 1.2.2; 26 found; start..end, strand, type, name):
     20..361     -  promoter       CaMV 35S promoter: strong constitutive promoter from cauliflower mosaic virus
    601..755     -  CDS            lacZα (fragment): LacZα fragment of β-galactosidase; lacZ fragment
    758..778     -  misc_feature   MCS (fragment): pUC18/19 multiple cloning site
   1269..1610    +  promoter       CaMV 35S promoter: strong constitutive promoter from cauliflower mosaic virus
   1739..2452    +  CDS            Superfolder GFP: Superfolder GFP is a basic (constitutively fluorescent) green fluorescent protein published in 2005, derived from Aequorea victoria. It is reported to be a very rapidly-maturing weak dimer.
   2457..2705    +  terminator     HSP terminator: efficient transcription terminator from the Arabidopsis thaliana heat shock protein 18.2 gene (Nagaya et al., 2010)
   3417..3439    -  protein_bind   lac operator (fragment): The lac repressor binds to the lac operator to inhibit transcription in E. coli. This inhibition can be relieved by adding lactose or isopropyl-β-D-thiogalactopyranoside (IPTG). lac repressor encoded by lacI
   3443..3473    -  promoter       lac promoter: promoter for the E. coli lac operon
   3488..3509    -  protein_bind   CAP binding site: CAP binding activates transcription in the presence of cAMP. E. coli catabolite activator protein
   3522..3610    -  CDS            lacI (fragment): lac repressor; lacI; The lac repressor binds to the lac operator to inhibit transcription in E. coli. This inhibition can be relieved by adding lactose or isopropyl-β-D-thiogalactopyranoside (IPTG).
   3700..4376    +  promoter       CaMV 35S promoter (enhanced): cauliflower mosaic virus 35S promoter with a duplicated enhancer region
   4449..5241    +  CDS            NeoR/KanR (fragment): aminoglycoside phosphotransferase from Tn5; aph(3')-II (or nptII); confers resistance to neomycin, kanamycin, and G418 (Geneticin®)
   5281..5455    +  polyA_signal   CaMV poly(A) signal: cauliflower mosaic virus polyadenylation signal
   5533..5557    -  misc_feature   LB T-DNA repeat: left border repeat from nopaline C58 T-DNA
   5982..6776    +  CDS            KanR: aminoglycoside phosphotransferase; aphA-3; confers resistance to kanamycin
   6863..7451    +  rep_origin     ori: high-copy-number ColE1/pMB1/pBR322/pUC origin of replication
   7637..7777    -  misc_feature   bom: basis of mobility region from pBR322
   7879..7918    -  CDS            rop (fragment): Rop protein, which maintains plasmids at low copy number; rop
   8121..8315    -  rep_origin     pVS1 oriV: origin of replication for the Pseudomonas plasmid pVS1 (Heeb et al., 2000)
   8381..9454    -  CDS            pVS1 RepA: replication protein from the Pseudomonas plasmid pVS1 (Heeb et al., 2000)
   9883..10512   -  CDS            pVS1 StaA: stability protein from the Pseudomonas plasmid pVS1 (Heeb et al., 2000)
  11072..11473   -  CDS            Y4CG_SINFN (fragment): Protein inferred from homology: Swiss-Prot protein existence level 3. From Sinorhizobium fredii (strain NBRC 101917 / NGR234).
  11813..11837   -  misc_feature   RB T-DNA repeat: right border repeat from nopaline C58 T-DNA
  11859..12111   -  terminator     NOS terminator: nopaline synthase terminator and poly(A) signal
  12143..12160   -  CDS            7xHis (fragment): 6xHis affinity tag
  12167..14189   -  CDS            GUSPlus™: β-glucuronidase codon-optimized Staphylococcus gusA gene with a catalase intron to ensure expression in plants but not bacteria
>Addgene plasmid #239387 | pXYB033 | addgene full sequence | sequence record 476979 | Addgene NGS Result
GTCAAGAGTCCCCCGTGTTCTCTCCAAATGAAATGAACTTCCTTATATAGAGGAAGGGTCTTGCGAAGGA
TAGTGGGATTGTGCGTCATCCCTTACGTCAGTGGAGATATCACATCAATCCACTTGCTTTGAAGACGTGG
TTGGAACGTCTTCTTTTTCCACGATGCTCCTCGTGGGTGGGGGTCCATCTTTGGGACCACTGTCGGCAGA
GGCATCTTCAACGATGGCCTTTCCTTTATCGCAATGATGGCATTTGTAGGAGCCACCTTCCTTTTCCACT
ATCTTCACAATAAAGTGACAGATAGCTGGGCAATGGAATCCGAGGAGGTTTCCGGATATTACCCTTTGTT
GAAAAGTCTCAATTGCCCTTTGGTCTTCTGAGACTGTATCTTTGATATTTTTGGAGTAGACAAGTGTGTC
GTGCTCCACCATGTTGACGAAGATTTTCTTCTTGTCATTGAGTCGTAAGAGACTCTGTATGAACTGTTCG
CCAGTCTTTACGGCGAGTTCTGTTAGGTCCTCTATTTGAATCTTTGACTCCATGAAGCTAAACTGAAGGC
GGGAAACGACAATCTGATCCAAGCTCAAGCTGCTCTAGCATTCGCCATTCAGGCTGCGCAACTGTTGGGA
AGGGCGATCGGTGCGGGCCTCTTCGCTATTACGCCAGCTGGCGAAAGGGGGATGTGCTGCAAGGCGATTA
AGTTGGGTAACGCCAGGGTTTTCCCAGTCACGACGTTGTAAAACGACGGCCAGTGCCAAGCTTGCATGCC
TGCAGGTCCCCAGATTAGCCTTTTCAATTTCAGAAAGAATGCTAACCCACAGATGGTTAGAGAGGCTTAC
GCAGCAGGTCTCATCAAGACGATCTACCCGAGCAATAATCTCCAGGAAATCAAATACCTTCCCAAGAAGG
TTAAAGATGCAGTCAAAAGATTCAGGACTAACTGCATCAAGAACACAGAGAAAGATATATTTCTCAAGAT
CAGAAGTACTATTCCAGTATGGACGATTCAAGGCTTGCTTCACAAACCAAGGCAAGTAATAGAGATTGGA
GTCTCTAAAAAGGTAGTTCCCACTGAATCAAAGGCCATGGAGTCAAAGATTCAAATAGAGGACCTAACAG
AACTCGCCGTAAAGACTGGCGAACAGTTCATACAGAGTCTCTTACGACTCAATGACAAGAAGAAAATCTT
CGTCAACATGGTGGAGCACGACACACTTGTCTACTCCAAAAATATCAAAGATACAGTCTCAGAAGACCAA
AGGGCAATTGAGACTTTTCAACAAAGGGTAATATCCGGAAACCTCCTCGGATTCCATTGCCCAGCTATCT
GTCACTTTATTGTGAAGATAGTGGAAAAGGAAGGTGGCTCCTACAAATGCCATCATTGCGATAAAGGAAA
GGCCATCGTTGAAGATGCCTCTGCCGACAGTGGTCCCAAAGATGGACCCCCACCCACGAGGAGCATCGTG
GAAAAAGAAGACGTTCCAACCACGTCTTCAAAGCAAGTGGATTGATGTGATATCTCCACTGACGTAAGGG
ATGACGCACAATCCCACTATCCTTCGCAAGACCCTTCCTCTATATAAGGAAGTTCATTTCATTTGGAGAG
AACACGGGGGACTCAAACATTACTCATTCACAAAACCATCTTAAAGCAACTACACAAGTCTTGAAATTTT
CTCATATTTTCTATTTACTATATAAACTTTTAATCAAATCAAGATTAAAGTTAATTAAATGAGCAAAGGA
GAAGAACTTTTCACTGGAGTTGTCCCAATTCTTGTTGAATTAGATGGTGATGTTAATGGGCACAAATTTT
CTGTCCGTGGAGAGGGTGAAGGTGATGCTACAAACGGAAAACTCACCCTTAAATTTATTTGCACTACTGG
AAAACTACCTGTTCCGTGGCCAACACTTGTCACTACTCTGACCTATGGTGTTCAATGCTTTTCCCGTTAT
CCGGATCACATGAAACGGCATGACTTTTTCAAGAGTGCCATGCCCGAAGGTTATGTACAGGAACGCACTA
TATCTTTCAAAGATGACGGGACCTACAAGACGCGTGCTGAAGTCAAGTTTGAAGGTGATACCCTTGTTAA
TCGTATCGAGTTAAAGGGTATTGATTTTAAAGAAGATGGAAACATTCTTGGACACAAACTCGAGTACAAC
TTTAACTCACACAATGTATACATCACGGCAGACAAACAAAAGAATGGAATCAAAGCTAACTTCAAAATTC
GCCACAACGTTGAAGATGGTTCCGTTCAACTAGCAGACCATTATCAACAAAATACTCCAATTGGCGATGG
CCCTGTCCTTTTACCAGACAACCATTACCTGTCGACACAATCTGTCCTTTCGAAAGATCCCAACGAAAAG
CGTGACCACATGGTCCTTCTTGAGTTTGTAACTGCTGCTGGGATTACACATGGCATGGATGAGCTCTACA
AATAAATATGAAGATGAAGATGAAATATTTGGTGTGTCAAATAAAAAGCTTGTGTGCTTAAGTTTGTGTT
TTTTTCTTGGCTTGTTGTGTTATGAATTTGTGGCTTTTTCTAATATTAAATGAATGTAAGATCTCATTAT
AATGAATAAACAAATGTTTCTATAATCCATTGTGAATGTTTTGTTGGATCTCTTCTGCAGCATATAACTA
CTGTATGTGCTATGGTATGGACTATGGAATATGATTAAAGATAAGATGGGCTCATAGAGTAAAACGAGGC
GAGGGACCTATAAACCTCCCTTCATCATGCTATTTCATGATCTATTTTATAAAATAAAGATGTAGAAAAA
AGTAAGCGTAATAACCGCAAAACAAATGATTTAAAACATGGCACATAATGAGGAGATTAAGTTCGGTTTA
CGTTTATTTTAGTACTAATTGTAACGTGAGACTACGTATCGGGAATCGCCTAATTAAAGCATTAATGCGA
ACCTGATTAGATTCACCGACCCTCCTATCGTGTCGACCTTTCTGTTTCTTAGAATTTTTTGGTAGTCTAT
GTACTAATAATGTCAGCTTCGTATTTATTTCATAAGCAATTTGCATTTGCAATTTGTTTTTTACTTTTAT
TTTTATTGTATTGTGGAATGTGGACTCGTACCAACATGAAGTTATATACCACCAAAAAAATTACAGTTAG
TCAAAAGATTCACGAGTGAGAGCTACTTATGATTGTCTTTTACGTATATGTCTAATTGTCTATTTGCTCA
ATAATCTTTGTACTTTCTTTTGTCGTTGATAAAATCACAAAGTTCCAAAAGTAATCGAATGATTTGCTTT
TAAGAAAAGAAGAGCTCAATAATTCAACATATATCTGTACACAATTACCGCCTTTGAGTGAGCTCTAGAT
GCCACCTGACGTCTAAGAAGAATTCGTAATCATGGTCATAGCTGTTTCCTGTGTGAAATTGTTATCCGCT
CACAATTCCACACAACATACGAGCCGGAAGCATAAAGTGTAAAGCCTGGGGTGCCTAATGAGTGAGCTAA
CTCACATTAATTGCGTTGCGCTCACTGCCCGCTTTCCAGTCGGGAAACCTGTCGTGCCAGCTGCATTAAT
GAATCGGCCAACGCGCGGGGAGAGGCGGTTTGCGTATTGGCTAGAGCAGCTTGCCAACATGGTGGAGCAC
GACACTCTCGTCTACTCCAAGAATATCAAAGATACAGTCTCAGAAGACCAAAGGGCTATTGAGACTTTTC
AACAAAGGGTAATATCGGGAAACCTCCTCGGATTCCATTGCCCAGCTATCTGTCACTTCATCAAAAGGAC
AGTAGAAAAGGAAGGTGGCACCTACAAATGCCATCATTGCGATAAAGGAAAGGCTATCGTTCAAGATGCC
TCTGCCGACAGTGGTCCCAAAGATGGACCCCCACCCACGAGGAGCATCGTGGAAAAAGAAGACGTTCCAA
CCACGTCTTCAAAGCAAGTGGATTGATGTGAACATGGTGGAGCACGACACTCTCGTCTACTCCAAGAATA
TCAAAGATACAGTCTCAGAAGACCAAAGGGCTATTGAGACTTTTCAACAAAGGGTAATATCGGGAAACCT
CCTCGGATTCCATTGCCCAGCTATCTGTCACTTCATCAAAAGGACAGTAGAAAAGGAAGGTGGCACCTAC
AAATGCCATCATTGCGATAAAGGAAAGGCTATCGTTCAAGATGCCTCTGCCGACAGTGGTCCCAAAGATG
GACCCCCACCCACGAGGAGCATCGTGGAAAAAGAAGACGTTCCAACCACGTCTTCAAAGCAAGTGGATTG
ATGTGATATCTCCACTGACGTAAGGGATGACGCACAATCCCACTATCCTTCGCAAGACCCTTCCTCTATA
TAAGGAAGTTCATTTCATTTGGAGAGGACACGCTGAAATCACCAGTCTCTCTCTACAAATCTATCTCTCT
CGAGCTTTCGCAGATCCCGGGGGGCAATGAGATATGGGGATTGAACAAGATGGATTGCACGCAGGTTCTC
CGGCCGCTTGGGTGGAGAGGCTATTCGGCTATGACTGGGCACAACAGACAATCGGCTGCTCTGATGCCGC
CGTGTTCCGGCTGTCAGCGCAGGGGCGCCCGGTTCTTTTTGTCAAGACCGACCTGTCCGGTGCCCTGAAT
GAACTCCAGGACGAGGCAGCGCGGCTATCGTGGCTGGCCACGACGGGCGTTCCTTGCGCAGCTGTGCTCG
ACGTTGTCACTGAAGCGGGAAGGGACTGGCTGCTATTGGGCGAAGTGCCGGGGCAGGATCTCCTGTCATC
TCACCTTGCTCCTGCCGAGAAAGTATCCATCATGGCTGATGCAATGCGGCGGCTGCATACGCTTGATCCG
GCTACCTGCCCATTCGACCACCAAGCGAAACATCGCATCGAGCGAGCACGTACTCGGATGGAAGCCGGTC
TTGTCGATCAGGATGATCTGGACGAAGAGCATCAGGGGCTCGCGCCAGCCGAACTGTTCGCCAGGCTCAA
GGCGCGCATGCCCGACGGCGAGGATCTCGTCGTGACACATGGCGATGCCTGCTTGCCGAATATCATGGTG
GAAAATGGCCGCTTTTCTGGATTCATCGACTGTGGCCGGCTGGGTGTGGCGGACCGCTATCAGGACATAG
CGTTGGCTACCCGTGATATTGCTGAAGAGCTTGGCGGCGAATGGGCTGACCGCTTCCTCGTGCTTTACGG
TATCGCCGCTCCCGATTCGCAGCGCATCGCCTTCTATCGCCTTCTTGACGAGTTCTTCTGAAGTAGATGC
CGACCGGATCTGTCGATCGACAAGCTCGAGTTTCTCCATAATAATGTGTGAGTAGTTCCCAGATAAGGGA
ATTAGGGTTCCTATAGGGTTTCGCTCATGTGTTGAGCATATAAGAAACCCTTAGTATGTATTTGTATTTG
TAAAATACTTCTATCAATAAAATTTCTAATTCCTAAAACCAAAATCCAGTACTAAAATCCAGATCCCCCG
AATTAATTCGGCGTTAATTCAGTACATTAAAAACGTCCGCAATGTGTTATTAAGTTGTCTAAGCGTCAAT
TTGTTTACACCACAATATATCCTGCCACCAGCCAGCCAACAGCTCCCCGACCGGCAGCTCGGCACAAAAT
CACCACTCGATACAGGCAGCCCATCAGTCCGGGACGGCGTCAGCGGGAGAGCCGTTGTAAGGCGGCAGAC
TTTGCTCATGTTACCGATGCTATTCGGAAGAACGGCAACTAAGCTGCCGGGTTTGAAACACGGATGATCT
CGCGGAGGGTAGCATGTTGATTGTAACGATGACAGAGCGTTGCTGCCTGTGATCACCGCGGTTTCAAAAT
CGGCTCCGTCGATACTATGTTATACGCCAACTTTGAAAACAACTTTGAAAAAGCTGTTTTCTGGTATTTA
AGGTTTTAGAATGCAAGGAACAGTGAATTGGAGTTCGTCTTGTTATAATTAGCTTCTTGGGGTATCTTTA
AATACTGTAGAAAAGAGGAAGGAAATAATAAATGGCTAAAATGAGAATATCACCGGAATTGAAAAAACTG
ATCGAAAAATACCGCTGCGTAAAAGATACGGAAGGAATGTCTCCTGCTAAGGTATATAAGCTGGTGGGAG
AAAATGAAAACCTATATTTAAAAATGACGGACAGCCGGTATAAAGGGACCACCTATGATGTGGAACGGGA
AAAGGACATGATGCTATGGCTGGAAGGAAAGCTGCCTGTTCCAAAGGTCCTGCACTTTGAACGGCATGAT
GGCTGGAGCAATCTGCTCATGAGTGAGGCCGATGGCGTCCTTTGCTCGGAAGAGTATGAAGATGAACAAA
GCCCTGAAAAGATTATCGAGCTGTATGCGGAGTGCATCAGGCTCTTTCACTCCATCGACATATCGGATTG
TCCCTATACGAATAGCTTAGACAGCCGCTTAGCCGAATTGGATTACTTACTGAATAACGATCTGGCCGAT
GTGGATTGCGAAAACTGGGAAGAAGACACTCCATTTAAAGATCCGCGCGAGCTGTATGATTTTTTAAAGA
CGGAAAAGCCCGAAGAGGAACTTGTCTTTTCCCACGGCGACCTGGGAGACAGCAACATCTTTGTGAAAGA
TGGCAAAGTAAGTGGCTTTATTGATCTTGGGAGAAGCGGCAGGGCGGACAAGTGGTATGACATTGCCTTC
TGCGTCCGGTCGATCAGGGAGGATATCGGGGAAGAACAGTATGTCGAGCTATTTTTTGACTTACTGGGGA
TCAAGCCTGATTGGGAGAAAATAAAATATTATATTTTACTGGATGAATTGTTTTAGTACCTAGAATGCAT
GACCAAAATCCCTTAACGTGAGTTTTCGTTCCACTGAGCGTCAGACCCCGTAGAAAAGATCAAAGGATCT
TCTTGAGATCCTTTTTTTCTGCGCGTAATCTGCTGCTTGCAAACAAAAAAACCACCGCTACCAGCGGTGG
TTTGTTTGCCGGATCAAGAGCTACCAACTCTTTTTCCGAAGGTAACTGGCTTCAGCAGAGCGCAGATACC
AAATACTGTCCTTCTAGTGTAGCCGTAGTTAGGCCACCACTTCAAGAACTCTGTAGCACCGCCTACATAC
CTCGCTCTGCTAATCCTGTTACCAGTGGCTGCTGCCAGTGGCGATAAGTCGTGTCTTACCGGGTTGGACT
CAAGACGATAGTTACCGGATAAGGCGCAGCGGTCGGGCTGAACGGGGGGTTCGTGCACACAGCCCAGCTT
GGAGCGAACGACCTACACCGAACTGAGATACCTACAGCGTGAGCTATGAGAAAGCGCCACGCTTCCCGAA
GGGAGAAAGGCGGACAGGTATCCGGTAAGCGGCAGGGTCGGAACAGGAGAGCGCACGAGGGAGCTTCCAG
GGGGAAACGCCTGGTATCTTTATAGTCCTGTCGGGTTTCGCCACCTCTGACTTGAGCGTCGATTTTTGTG
ATGCTCGTCAGGGGGGCGGAGCCTATGGAAAAACGCCAGCAACGCGGCCTTTTTACGGTTCCTGGCCTTT
TGCTGGCCTTTTGCTCACATGTTCTTTCCTGCGTTATCCCCTGATTCTGTGGATAACCGTATTACCGCCT
TTGAGTGAGCTGATACCGCTCGCCGCAGCCGAACGACCGAGCGCAGCGAGTCAGTGAGCGAGGAAGCGGA
AGAGCGCCTGATGCGGTATTTTCTCCTTACGCATCTGTGCGGTATTTCACACCGCATATGGTGCACTCTC
AGTACAATCTGCTCTGATGCCGCATAGTTAAGCCAGTATACACTCCGCTATCGCTACGTGACTGGGTCAT
GGCTGCGCCCCGACACCCGCCAACACCCGCTGACGCGCCCTGACGGGCTTGTCTGCTCCCGGCATCCGCT
TACAGACAAGCTGTGACCGTCTCCGGGAGCTGCATGTGTCAGAGGTTTTCACCGTCATCACCGAAACGCG
CGAGGCAGGGTGCCTTGATGTGGGCGCCGGCGGTCGAGTGGCGACGGCGCGGCTTGTCCGCGCCCTGGTA
GATTGCCTGGCCGTAGGCCAGCCATTTTTGAGCGGCCAGCGGCCGCGATAGGCCGACGCGAAGCGGCGGG
GCGTAGGGAGCGCAGCGACCGAAGGGTAGGCGCTTTTTGCAGCTCTTCGGCTGTGCGCTGGCCAGACAGT
TATGCACAGGCCAGGCGGGTTTTAAGAGTTTTAATAAGTTTTAAAGAGTTTTAGGCGGAAAAATCGCCTT
TTTTCTCTTTTATATCAGTCACTTACATGTGTGACCGGTTCCCAATGTACGGCTTTGGGTTCCCAATGTA
CGGGTTCCGGTTCCCAATGTACGGCTTTGGGTTCCCAATGTACGTGCTATCCACAGGAAAGAGACCTTTT
CGACCTTTTTCCCCTGCTAGGGCAATTTGCCCTAGCATCTGCTCCGTACATTAGGAACCGGCGGATGCTT
CGCCCTCGATCAGGTTGCGGTAGCGCATGACTAGGATCGGGCCAGCCTGCCCCGCCTCCTCCTTCAAATC
GTACTCCGGCAGGTCATTTGACCCGATCAGCTTGCGCACGGTGAAACAGAACTTCTTGAACTCTCCGGCG
CTGCCACTGCGTTCGTAGATCGTCTTGAACAACCATCTGGCTTCTGCCTTGCCTGCGGCGCGGCGTGCCA
GGCGGTAGAGAAAACGGCCGATGCCGGGATCGATCAAAAAGTAATCGGGGTGAACCGTCAGCACGTCCGG
GTTCTTGCCTTCTGTGATCTCGCGGTACATCCAATCAGCTAGCTCGATCTCGATGTACTCCGGCCGCCCG
GTTTCGCTCTTTACGATCTTGTAGCGGCTAATCAAGGCTTCACCCTCGGATACCGTCACCAGGCGGCCGT
TCTTGGCCTTCTTCGTACGCTGCATGGCAACGTGCGTGGTGTTTAACCGAATGCAGGTTTCTACCAGGTC
GTCTTTCTGCTTTCCGCCATCGGCTCGCCGGCAGAACTTGAGTACGTCCGCAACGTGTGGACGGAACACG
CGGCCGGGCTTGTCTCCCTTCCCTTCCCGGTATCGGTTCATGGATTCGGTTAGATGGGAAACCGCCATCA
GTACCAGGTCGTAATCCCACACACTGGCCATGCCGGCCGGCCCTGCGGAAACCTCTACGTGCCCGTCTGG
AAGCTCGTAGCGGATCACCTCGCCAGCTCGTCGGTCACGCTTCGACAGACGGAAAACGGCCACGTCCATG
ATGCTGCGACTATCGCGGGTGCCCACGTCATAGAGCATCGGAACGAAAAAATCTGGTTGCTCGTCGCCCT
TGGGCGGCTTCCTAATCGACGGCGCACCGGCTGCCGGCGGTTGCCGGGATTCTTTGCGGATTCGATCAGC
GGCCGCTTGCCACGATTCACCGGGGCGTGCTTCTGCCTCGATGCGTTGCCGCTGGGCGGCCTGCGCGGCC
TTCAACTTCTCCACCAGGTCATCACCCAGCGCCGCGCCGATTTGTACCGGGCCGGATGGTTTGCGACCGC
TCACGCCGATTCCTCGGGCTTGGGGGTTCCAGTGCCATTGCAGGGCCGGCAGGCAACCCAGCCGCTTACG
CCTGGCCAACCGCCCGTTCCTCCACACATGGGGCATTCCACGGCGTCGGTGCCTGGTTGTTCTTGATTTT
CCATGCCGCCTCCTTTAGCCGCTAAAATTCATCTACTCATTTATTCATTTGCTCATTTACTCTGGTAGCT
GCGCGATGTATTCAGATAGCAGCTCGGTAATGGTCTTGCCTTGGCGTACCGCGTACATCTTCAGCTTGGT
GTGATCCTCCGCCGGCAACTGAAAGTTGACCCGCTTCATGGCTGGCGTGTCTGCCAGGCTGGCCAACGTT
GCAGCCTTGCTGCTGCGTGCGCTCGGACGGCCGGCACTTAGCGTGTTTGTGCTTTTGCTCATTTTCTCTT
TACCTCATTAACTCAAATGAGTTTTGATTTAATTTCAGCGGCCAGCGCCTGGACCTCGCGGGCAGCGTCG
CCCTCGGGTTCTGATTCAAGAACGGTTGTGCCGGCGGCGGCAGTGCCTGGGTAGCTCACGCGCTGCGTGA
TACGGGACTCAAGAATGGGCAGCTCGTACCCGGCCAGCGCCTCGGCAACCTCACCGCCGATGCGCGTGCC
TTTGATCGCCCGCGACACGACAAAGGCCGCTTGTAGCCTTCCATCCGTGACCTCAATGCGCTGCTTAACC
AGCTCCACCAGGTCGGCGGTGGCCCATATGTCGTAAGGGCTTGGCTGCACCGGAATCAGCACGAAGTCGG
CTGCCTTGATCGCGGACACAGCCAAGTCCGCCGCCTGGGGCGCTCCGTCGATCACTACGAAGTCGCGCCG
GCCGATGGCCTTCACGTCGCGGTCAATCGTCGGGCGGTCGATGCCGACAACGGTTAGCGGTTGATCTTCC
CGCACGGCCGCCCAATCGCGGGCACTGCCCTGGGGATCGGAATCGACTAACAGAACATCGGCCCCGGCGA
GTTGCAGGGCGCGGGCTAGATGGGTTGCGATGGTCGTCTTGCCTGACCCGCCTTTCTGGTTAAGTACAGC
GATAACCTTCATGCGTTCCCCTTGCGTATTTGTTTATTTACTCATCGCATCATATACGCAGCGACCGCAT
GACGCAAGCTGTTTTACTCAAATACACATCACCTTTTTAGACGGCGGCGCTCGGTTTCTTCAGCGGCCAA
GCTGGCCGGCCAGGCCGCCAGCTTGGCATCAGACAAACCGGCCAGGATTTCATGCAGCCGCACGGTTGAG
ACGTGCGCGGGCGGCTCGAACACGTACCCGGCCGCGATCATCTCCGCCTCGATCTCTTCGGTAATGAAAA
ACGGTTCGTCCTGGCCGTCCTGGTGCGGTTTCATGCTTGTTCCTCTTGGCGTTCATTCTCGGCGGCCGCC
AGGGCGTCGGCCTCGGTCAATGCGTCCTCACGGAAGGCACCGCGCCGCCTGGCCTCGGTGGGCGTCACTT
CCTCGCTGCGCTCAAGTGCGCGGTACAGGGTCGAGCGATGCACGCCAAGCAGTGCAGCCGCCTCTTTCAC
GGTGCGGCCTTCCTGGTCGATCAGCTCGCGGGCGTGCGCGATCTGTGCCGGGGTGAGGGTAGGGCGGGGG
CCAAACTTCACGCCTCGGGCCTTGGCGGCCTCGCGCCCGCTCCGGGTGCGGTCGATGATTAGGGAACGCT
CGAACTCGGCAATGCCGGCGAACACGGTCAACACCATGCGGCCGGCCGGCGTGGTGGTGTCGGCCCACGG
CTCTGCCAGGCTACGCAGGCCCGCGCCGGCCTCCTGGATGCGCTCGGCAATGTCCAGTAGGTCGCGGGTG
CTGCGGGCCAGGCGGTCTAGCCTGGTCACTGTCACAACGTCGCCAGGGCGTAGGTGGTCAAGCATCCTGG
CCAGCTCCGGGCGGTCGCGCCTGGTGCCGGTGATCTTCTCGGAAAACAGCTTGGTGCAGCCGGCCGCGTG
CAGTTCGGCCCGTTGGTTGGTCAAGTCCTGGTCGTCGGTGCTGACGCGGGCATAGCCCAGCAGGCCAGCG
GCGGCGCTCTTGTTCATGGCGTAATGTCTCCGGTTCTAGTCGCAAGTATTCTACTTTATGCGACTAAAAC
ACGCGACAAGAAAACGCCAGGAAAAGGGCAGGGCGGCAGCCTGTCGCGTAACTTAGGACTTGTGCGACAT
GTCGTTTTCAGAAGACGGCTGCACTGAACGTCAGAAGCCGACTGCACTATAGCAGCGGAGGGGTTGGATC
AAAGTACTTTGATCCCGAGGGGAACCCTGTGGTTGGCATGCACATACAAATGGACGAACGGATAAACCTT
TTCACGCCCTTTTAAATATCCGATTATTCTAATAAACGCTCTTTTCTCTTAGGTTTACCCGCCAATATAT
CCTGTCAAACACTGATAGTTTAATTCCCGATCTAGTAACATAGATGACACCGCGCGCGATAATTTATCCT
AGTTTGCGCGCTATATTTTGTTTTCTATCGCGTATTAAATGTATAATTGCGGGACTCTAATCATAAAAAC
CCATCTCATAAATAACGTCATGCATTACATGTTAATTATTACATGCTTAACGTAATTCAACAGAAATTAT
ATGATAATCATCGCAAGACCGGCAACAGGATTCAATCTTAAGAAACTTTATTGCCAAATGTTTGAACGAT
CGGGGAAATTCGAGCTGGTCACCAATTCACACGTGATGGTGATGGTGATGGCTAGCGTTCTTGTAGCCGA
AATCTGGAATGTTGGTCCAGCGCTCGCGAAAGACGTGCGCGGCGAGCTTCGGCTTGCGGTCACGAGTGAA
CACGCCCTTCTTGTTTCCTTGGACGCGCATCACGCCCTGAGAGGTCGCGAAGTCCGCGAAGTTCCACGCT
TGCTCACCCACGAAGTTCTCAAACTCATCGAACACGACGTGGTTCGCCTGGTAGTACTCGACTTGATATT
CCTCGGTGAACATCACTGGATCAATGTCGTGAAAGCCCGCAACGGTGTCTGCGCCGTACTCAGTGATCAT
GATCGGCTTTCCTGGGCAACGCTTGTTCCACGCGTGAAATTCCTGGCGGAGATGGACTTTGGCCGCTTCG
AGATCACCGCCATCGAAGTACCATCCGTTATAGCGATTGAGCGCGATGACGTCAATCAGTTCGGCGACTT
TGTCCGTCTCCGGGGTAGCCATCACAAACAGCACGATCGTGACCGGACGCTTCTGTGGGTCGAGTTCCTT
GGTCAGCTCCACCAACGGCTTGAAGTACTCGTACGCGCCCTCTTCCTCAGTCGCCGCCTCGTTGGCGATG
CTCCACATCACGACGCTTGGATGGTTCTTGTCACGAGACACCAGTTCACGGAGAACGTCTTGATGGTGCT
CAAACGTCCGAATCTTCTCCCAGGTACTGACGCGCTCGCTGCCTTCGCCGAGTCCCGTGGTGGCCATGAA
GTTGAGGTGCACGCCAACTGCCGGAGTCTCGTCGATCACGACCAGACCCTCGCGATCCGCAAGACGCATC
AACTCTTCAGAGTACGGATAGTGTGCGGTCCGGAAGCTGTTGGCGCCGATCCATTTGAGGATATTGAAAT
CCATCACATTGCTCGCTTCGTTAAAGCCACGGCCGTTGATAGGAGTGTCCTCATGTTTGCCAAAGCCCTT
GAAGTAGAACGGTTTGTTGTTGATGAGGAACTTGCCGTCGTTGACTTCCACGGTCCGCACGCCGAACGGC
TCTTCATAGACATCGATGGTCAGTCCGTCGTTCACCAGTTCCACTTTGATCTGGTAGAGATACGTGTTCA
GTGGTTCCCAGAGGATGACATTCGGAATCTCCACGTTACCGCTCAGGCCCTCGGTGCTTGCGACCACTTT
GCCTTCCTCATCCACGACCGACACTTTCACGGTCTCGGCTTTGCCTTGAAAGTCCACCGTATAGGTCACA
GTCCCGGTTGGGCCATTGAAGTCGGTCACAACCGAGATGTCCTCGACGTACGTAAACGGGGTCGTGTAGA
TTTTCACCGGACGGTGCAGGCCTGCATAGTTGAAGAAGTCGAAGTTCGGCTTGTTACGAATGACTTTTCC
GAGGCCCTCTTCGTGGCGCTCGCTGTACAGCCCCACCGGGAGGGTGCTATCGTCGAGGATGTTGTCCACG
GCGACGGTGACGCGATTCATGCCATCACGCAGCGAGTTGTTGATTTCCGCTTCGAATGGCAGGAATCCGC
CCTTGTGCTCCACGACCAGCTCACCATTGACATAGACAATTGCTTTGTGAGTTGCAGAGCCGAAGCGGAG
CACGATACGCTGATCCTTCAGATAGGCCGGCACCGTGAACTCACGTTCGTACCAGACATATCCGATATGG
TTGCGGATTTCCTTGGTCACGCCAATGTCATTGTAACTGCTTGGGACGGCCATACTAATAGTGTCGGTCA
GCTTGCTTTCGTACCACTTCTCTTCCAGTCCTTTCCCGTAGTCCAGCTTGAAGTTCCAGACGCCATTGAG
GTCGAAGACGCCACGGGTCTCGGTGTTGATCGGGTACAGACTAGTTCGTCGGTTCTGTAACTATCATCAT
CATCATAGACACACGAAATAAAGTAATCAGATTATCAGTTAAAGCTATGTAATATTTACACCATAACCAA
TCAATTAAAAAATAGATCAGTTTAAAGAAAGATCAAAGCTCAAAAAAATAAAAAGAGAAAAGGGTCCTAA
CCAAGAAAATGAAGGAGAAAAACTAGAAATTTACCCTCAGATCTACCATG
